>Addgene plasmid #31236 | pmTUBB3 | addgene partial sequence | sequence record 37095 | lac_promoter
ATTTCACACAGGAAACAGCTATGACCATGATTACGAATTCATAAAGTCTCGCAGTAACTTTATTAAGTAT
ACCCCTCCCCCCGAATATAAACACAACCCAGTAAAAAAACAAAACAAACCATAAAAACAGACGAATAAGC
AACATAAATACAGAGGTGGCTAAAATGGGGAGGACAGAGCCAAGTGGACTCACATGGAGTGGGGGTGGCC
ATAAATACTGAAGGACTTTAACCTGGGAGCCCTAATGAGCTGGTGAGAAGCAAAGCTGGGGGCAGTGTCA
GTAGCTAGATGGCTCTGGGGGGGACAGATGCTGCTTGTCTTGGCCCTGGCTGCCACTTGGCCCCACACCC
CAGGGGGATCCGTCGACCTGCAGCCAAGCTTGGCACTGGCCGTCGTTTTACAACGTCGTGACTGGGAAAA
CCCTGGCGTTACCCAACTTAATCGCCTTGCAGCACATCCCCCTTTCGCCAGCTGGCGTAATAGCGAAGAG
GCCCGCACCGATCGCCCTTCCCAACAGTTGCGCAGCCTGAATGGCGAATGGCGCCTGATGCGGTATTTTC
TCCTTACGCATCTGTGCGGTATTTCACACCGCATATGGTGCACTCTCAGTACAATCTGCTCTGATGCCGC
ATAGTTAAGCCAGCCCC
