[The description below was written by a language model from this plasmid's Addgene catalogue record.]
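Description:
pmTUBB3 is a riboprobe template plasmid built on pBluescript SK(+), a roughly 3 kb high-copy bacterial phagemid cloning vector. It is propagated in E. coli under ampicillin selection. The record classifies it as a cDNA clone for in situ hybridization rather than an expression construct, so it has no role in producing protein in bacterial or mammalian cells.

The insert is a 321 bp fragment of mouse Tubb3, the gene encoding class III beta-tubulin, and the record specifies that it consists of 3' UTR sequence. Using untranslated sequence is a common strategy for members of highly conserved gene families such as the tubulins, since the coding regions are very similar between isotypes whereas the UTRs diverge, which helps a probe discriminate one family member from the others. The fragment was introduced by restriction enzyme cloning into the pBluescript polylinker, where it is flanked by the opposing T3 and T7 bacteriophage RNA polymerase promoters; these also serve as the sequencing primer sites on the 5' and 3' sides of the insert respectively.

According to the depositor's note, riboprobe is generated by linearising the plasmid with BamHI and performing run-off in vitro transcription from the T7 promoter. The record does not explicitly state that this transcript is the antisense strand, although that is implied by the T7 promoter lying on the 3' side of the insert and by its designation as the probe. Class III beta-tubulin is widely used as a marker of neurons, and the associated publication concerns gene expression patterning in the embryonic mouse cerebral cortex, consistent with use of this probe to label neuronal tissue in mouse embryo sections or whole mounts.
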