Addgene plasmid #31236: pmTUBB3
Depositing lab: Cliff Ragsdale. Depositing organization: University of Chicago. Publication: The hem of the embryonic cerebral cortex is defined by the expression of multiple Wnt genes and is compromised in Gli3-deficient mice. Grove EA, Tole S, Limon J, Yip L, Ragsdale CW. Development. 1998 Jun . 125(12):2315-25. PubMed 9584130.
Backbone
  Vector backbone: pBluescript SK(+)
  Backbone size w/o insert (bp): 3000
  Vector type: cDNA for in situ hybridization
Growth in bacteria
  Bacterial resistance: Ampicillin, 100 μg/mL
  Growth temperature: 37°C
  Growth strain: DH5alpha
  Copy number: High Copy
Gene/Insert
  Gene/Insert name: TUBB3 (alt name: class III B-tubulin)
  Species: M. musculus (mouse)
  Insert size (bp): 321
  Mutation: 3'UTR sequence
  Entrez Gene: Tubb3 (a.k.a. 3200002H15Rik, M(beta)3, M(beta)6)
  Cloning method: Restriction Enzyme
  Sequencing primers: 5′ T3; 3′ T7
Terms and licenses: Academic/Nonprofit Terms; Industry Terms: Not Available to Industry
Depositor comments: For riboprobes, cut with BamHI. Runoffs with T7.
How to cite: pmTUBB3 was a gift from Cliff Ragsdale (Addgene plasmid # 31236 ; http://n2t.net/addgene:31236 ; RRID:Addgene_31236)
